>Addgene plasmid #105072 | Mc4r->M71-IRES-tauGFP ACNF TV | addgene full sequence | sequence record 215248 | Addgene NGS Result
GGGAAATGTGCGCGGAACCCCTATTTGTTTATTTTTCTAAATACATTCAAATATGTATCCGCTCATGAGA
CAATAACCCTGATAAATGCTTCAATAATATTGAAAAAGGAAGAGTATGAGTATTCAACATTTCCGTGTCG
CCCTTATTCCCTTTTTTGCGGCATTTTGCCTTCCTGTTTTTGCTCACCCAGAAACGCTGGTGAAAGTAAA
AGATGCTGAAGATCAGTTGGGTGCACGAGTGGGTTACATCGAACTGGATCTCAACAGCGGTAAGATCCTT
GAGAGTTTTCGCCCCGAAGAACGTTTTCCAATGATGAGCACTTTTAAAGTTCTGCTATGTGGCGCGGTAT
TATCCCGTATTGACGCCGGGCAAGAGCAACTCGGTCGCCGCATACACTATTCTCAGAATGACTTGGTTGA
GTACTCACCAGTCACAGAAAAGCATCTTACGGATGGCATGACAGTAAGAGAATTATGCAGTGCTGCCATA
ACCATGAGTGATAACACTGCGGCCAACTTACTTCTGACAACGATCGGAGGACCGAAGGAGCTAACCGCTT
TTTTGCACAACATGGGGGATCATGTAACTCGCCTTGATCGTTGGGAACCGGAGCTGAATGAAGCCATACC
AAACGACGAGCGTGACACCACGATGCCTGTAGCAATGGCAACAACGTTGCGCAAACTATTAACTGGCGAA
CTACTTACTCTAGCTTCCCGGCAACAATTAATAGACTGGATGGAGGCGGATAAAGTTGCAGGACCACTTC
TGCGCTCGGCCCTTCCGGCTGGCTGGTTTATTGCTGATAAATCTGGAGCCGGTGAGCGTGGGTCTCGCGG
TATCATTGCAGCACTGGGGCCAGATGGTAAGCCCTCCCGTATCGTAGTTATCTACACGACGGGGAGTCAG
GCAACTATGGATGAACGAAATAGACAGATCGCTGAGATAGGTGCCTCACTGATTAAGCATTGGTAACTGT
CAGACCAAGTTTACTCATATATACTTTAGATTGATTTAAAACTTCATTTTTAATTTAAAAGGATCTAGGT
GAAGATCCTTTTTGATAATCTCATGACCAAAATCCCTTAACGTGAGTTTTCGTTCCACTGAGCGTCAGAC
CCCGTAGAAAAGATCAAAGGATCTTCTTGAGATCCTTTTTTTCTGCGCGTAATCTGCTGCTTGCAAACAA
AAAAACCACCGCTACCAGCGGTGGTTTGTTTGCCGGATCAAGAGCTACCAACTCTTTTTCCGAAGGTAAC
TGGCTTCAGCAGAGCGCAGATACCAAATACTGTTCTTCTAGTGTAGCCGTAGTTAGGCCACCACTTCAAG
AACTCTGTAGCACCGCCTACATACCTCGCTCTGCTAATCCTGTTACCAGTGGCTGCTGCCAGTGGCGATA
AGTCGTGTCTTACCGGGTTGGACTCAAGACGATAGTTACCGGATAAGGCGCAGCGGTCGGGCTGAACGGG
GGGTTCGTGCACACAGCCCAGCTTGGAGCGAACGACCTACACCGAACTGAGATACCTACAGCGTGAGCTA
TGAGAAAGCGCCACGCTTCCCGAAGGGAGAAAGGCGGACAGGTATCCGGTAAGCGGCAGGGTCGGAACAG
GAGAGCGCACGAGGGAGCTTCCAGGGGGAAACGCCTGGTATCTTTATAGTCCTGTCGGGTTTCGCCACCT
CTGACTTGAGCGTCGATTTTTGTGATGCTCGTCAGGGGGGCGGAGCCTATGGAAAAACGCCAGCAACGCG
GCCTTTTTACGGTTCCTGGCCTTTTGCTGGCCTTTTGCTCACATGTTCTTTCCTGCGTTATCCCCTGATT
CTGTGGATAACCGTATTACCGCCTTTGAGTGAGCTGATACCGCTCGCCGCAGCCGAACGACCGAGCGCAG
CGAGTCAGTGAGCGAGGAAGCGGAAGAGCGCCCAATACGCAAACCGCCTCTCCCCGCGCGTTGGCCGATT
CATTAATGCAGCTGGCACGACAGGTTTCCCGACTGGAAAGCGGGCAGTGAGCGCAACGCAATTAATGTGA
GTTAGCTCACTCATTAGGCACCCCAGGCTTTACACTTTATGCTTCCGGCTCGTATGTTGTGTGGAATTGT
GAGCGGATAACAATTTCACACAGGAAACAGCTATGACCATGATTACGCCAAGCTCGAAATTAACCCTCAC
TAAAGGGAACAAAAGCTGGAGCTCCACCGCGGTGGCGGCCGCGAGCTCAATTAACCCTCACTAAAGGGAG
TCGACTCGATCAACATGCGGATACTTCATTCCTCCTTAGAATAGGGAACAAAATACCAATGGAAGGAGTT
ACAGAGACAAAGTTTGGAGCTAAGACAAAAGGATAGATCATCCAGAGACTACTCCACCCAGGGGTCCATC
CCATAATCAGCCACCAAATGCAGACACTATTGCACATGCCACCAAGATTTTGCTGAAAGGACCCTGATAT
AGCTGTCTCTTGTGAGGCTACGCCAGTGCCTGGCAAATACAGAAGTGGATGCTCACAGTCATCTATTGGA
TGGAACACAGGGCCCCCAATGAAGGAGCTAGAGAAAGAACCCAAGGAACTGAAGGGGTCTGCAACCCTAT
AGGTTGAACAACAATATAAACTAACCAGTACCCCCAGAGCTCGTGACTCTAGCTGCATATGTAGCAGAGG
ATGGCCTAGTCAGCCATCATTGGGAAGAGAGGCCCCTTGATCTTGCAAACTTTATATGCCCCAGTACAGG
GCAACTCCAGGGCCAAGAAGTGGGAGTGGGTGGGTAGGGGAGCAGGGCGGGGGGGGGGGTGTATAGGGAA
CTTTCAGGATAGCATTTGAAATGTAAATAAAGAAAATATCTAATAAAATTTAAAAAAAAAAAGAAAAGAA
AACTGTCCCAGAAAGAACAATAAAAATATTCTATTAAACTTGCCAGACTTCTCTTTTAAGAAGGCTATAA
GGGGGAAAGTGTAGAAAACAGACACAGAGAAACAAGATTAACTGACAATGTATAATAACACTCATGTGTA
ATGGCACTGAAAATGATGTTGCAGGTAGTCACTGGGTACCTATAGGAATGAAAATAATGATAATGATGAT
ACATTGGTAGTAATTTGTAGTACTGATTTCCTGTCAGAAAAGATCTGGAAACAATGATCTTCCAGAAGCA
ATGAGCTTCTCTGGCATCAGATTCACATTCCTGGGGTGTCATTTCCCTACTGAAAGAACCAAGATTCTTG
GTGAAATGAATGACTCAGCTCTGAAGAATGAAAAGAATGTGGTAAAGTCACAACATCTTGTCATACCAGA
TGGTAAGGAAGATATTAGAGACTAGTATATTAAGTTCAGAGACAAATTGAGAAGTCCAGAGACTGTCAAT
ACCTGGGGCAGTAGCTTACTGGTTAAGTGTGCGCACTGCTGTTGCTGAGCACCTGAGTGTGGTTCTCAGC
ACATAGCTCAACTTATAACTCAAGGTCCAAGGGGGAATTTATTGCTGTCCCCTCCAAAGGTATTTGTGTT
CATGTGAACATACCAACACAGACACATGTACAATTTAAAATAATGAAAATAAAATGTAAAACATAAAATT
AAATTCTGATAAAAGCATAGTAATTGTATTGGGCTGAAGCACATTAAATATGTTCACACTAGTGAATTTA
TAAAGGGGGGGATATAAGAAACCAACTATTGTTTTAAAATTATAAAACATATCTTTTTATTATAACTGTA
ATAGCAAATACAGGAACTATTCTGTTGAATAGATAGCACAAAAATAAGCACCAAAATGAGTGTGATTAAA
ATTGGAGAGCTCTGAATAAAATTAAAACTAGTGTCAATATTCTGGCCATGATGAGTACAGCTGTTTTCAA
AGACATTACTCTCTCCCCGGGAAGGAATTTTAGCAACAGGCTTCCACTTTGTGCTTCAAGTTAAAATTGC
AAAACAAAGAAGCCAGGACCTGAATTTGAGAAATAATGTGTGTCATTTGTCTTTCTGTCCCTGAGTTGCC
TCACTTGGCAAAACTTTGTTTCAACAAAACTCTTTAAAACAAGCATGTCAAGGCTAGCTCATGATGCATC
ATGGTGACTAGCTAACAATATGTAATAACCATCATGGCACTGAGAATGATGTTGCTGGTAGTTACTGTGG
TGCCTATTGAGATGAAAATGACAATAATGATAATACATCAGTAGTAAAGGTGATAGCCATGGTCATAATG
GTAATGATGATAAGGATGGGTGGGTAGTGGTGATGGATGGTTGGTGGTGGTGGTGGTGATGGTAGTGGTA
GGGGGGTAATGGTGGTGGTAACGGCTCTGTTGATGCTAAATTGTTCATTGCCCCATTATATTCTAAGTTT
CTGAAACTGAAAGATGACTTTTACAGATAAAAGAAGAATTAACACACTTGGGAAATAAAACATGATTCAC
AGAACAAGAGAAAACATGAACTAATTGTTACTTTAGAGACAACAATGGTCTCTAGAGTGACTATATCCCA
GGAGATGATCCACACACACACACACATATATATAAACAGAACCCCCAATTTTTAGTCATATTATATCACC
TTTCCAAATGACAATCTCCTTTTCCGGACTAGACTGGGCTCTTTAAGTAAATTTTGTGGTGTATACACAT
CTGCATACTTCTAGAATTTACTGAATATTGAAGCCACAGACATTGCCTGAAGTTTCATTTGAGACGCTGT
TTCATTTCCTTCAGCACAGGTATTTTGTCTAAAAATTAGATGAGAAAATATCTTCTCTTGTGAGCTCTTC
TTTATAGTTTAGACTATTTATGACCATATGTTGACAGTTAACTTTTAATGCTCTGTTCTATGTGATGTAC
TCTCTTCAGAAAAAATCCTGAGCTTCTGAAAGCTTGATAATAATAGCTAATACACATAGGAACTCAGAAG
GTATGTGTGGTCCTAGTTGGTCTTTTATATCATTAGAAAATTTAAGCTGTACCTGATAGCTAACACTGCT
ACCTGTATTTTCAGCACTTGGTCAGCTAAGGCAGGAGAATCATTACAAGCTGAAGGTTAACCTGGGCTTT
GGAGTGAGATCTTGTCTCAAAAAACAGTAGTGGGAGACCTGGAGAGGTGGCTCAGCAGTTAAGAGCACTG
ACTGCTCATCCAGAGGTCATGAGTTCAAATCCCAAAAACCATCTGTAATGAGATCTGATGCCCTCTTCTG
GTGTATCTGAAGACAGCAACAGCAACAGTGTATTCATAAGCATAAAATAAATAAATACATCTTTAAAAAG
AATCAGTAGTGGGGAAAAAGACAAGAATAAAAAGCTGCAGAAGAAGATTATATAAGCAAAAAAAAAAATT
GAGACTAGCTGTCTGAGCTCATTCTACAAGAATGTATTCTCATCTACATTGCACTGGGTATATAACATTT
ACCCTGACCTGATTTACAAAGTATTTTAATCTCTGCTAATGGTTACTGAATATGTTTCTTATAATATTAA
GAAGCAGAGATTCCATAAAGAGGGATAGGTAATATTTTTAATTATTCATCATCTAGATAAAAATCATTTT
GTAGCCGGGCTTGTGGCACACGCCTTTAATCCCAGCACTTGGGAGGCAGAGGCAGGCAGATTTCTGAGTT
CAAGGCCAGCCTGGTCTACAAGGTGAGTTCCAGGACAGCCAGGGCTATACAGAGAAACTCTGTCTCAAAA
ATTAAAAAAAGATCATTTTGTAGTAAATAAAAATAATATTCAAGATCATACCGATCTCTGATATGTCAAT
ATGTAACTTTAGTTAAGAAACGTTCTATCACTAATTCAATATGTAAACCCTACATATAACACATATGTTC
TAATATTCAAAATATTCCAAAGATGTTAAAGATTCTCTTATACTTAAGAAAAAGGAAGTCACTTGACTCA
GTAGATGAAGCCATTTTCCATCAAATCTTAAAACTTGAGTTTTATCCCTAGAAGCTTTAAGAAACAAGGA
GAAAGCCAATTTCTGCAAGTTGTATATACACACACAACACAGCACAGCACACTCACTATACACAAAATCT
CTTTTCACAAAACTGGTACTATAAGTGACTTTTGAAAGAATGAACTGAAGATGTGTCAATAATTAATAAT
TGTATCAAAAACAATTACCATAGTGAGATTCCTGCTATGCCTTAAGAAATGTATCCCATACTGTACAGGG
GCAGCACATGTCTGCAATCCCAGCCAGCAGGAAGAAGAAGAAGGGGTAAGTTCAAGGAAAACCAATGCTA
CATAGAAAGACTTAACTTTCAAAAAAAGAAAAAGAAAAATAGAAAGAAATAGAGAATAATACCTCAGATA
TGAGAATTTAATTTAATATGTATCACATCTACTAATAACAACACATGCTTCTTAGGAAAATATACTATAT
ATGTATATATAATATGTATGATTTGACATAGTGATAAATGGTGCAATGGTTTAGGATCTAAAAATAATAG
CTAAAATTAACAACAAAGTGCTTGCTGATCCCACAATAAGCAACTACTCATCAAATATGACAGGACAGCA
GTAAGAAATACAGAACTTGGCCCTTTACTAAGCTTTAAGGCCTCTGAAACCCTAAGGGCTGGTCCTTCTG
TCAGCAAGAAGCAACAGTATAGAGAAGATATGTGTGCCACAGCCAGAATAGCTCAGCAAGTGTCAAATGC
AGAAAACCAGCTCTCCAAGCAGGGCAAGAACAGCCATTCACAAACTCCTTCTCTCCCACCACACAGGCTT
CCCACCCAGACACAATGAACTCCACCCACCACCATGGCATGTATACTTCCCTCCACCTCTGGAACCGCAG
CAGCTACGGGCTGCACGGCAATGCCAGCGAGTCGCTGGGGAAGGGCCACCCGGACGGAGGATGCTATGAG
CAACTTTTTGTTTCCCCCGAGGTGTTTGTGACTCTGGGTGTCATAAGCCTGTTGGAGAACATTCTAGTGA
TCGTGGCGATAGCCAAGAACAAGAACCTGCACTCACCCATGTACTTTTTCATCTGTAGCCTGGCTGTGGC
AGATATGCTGGTGAGCGTTTCGAATGGGTCGGAAACCATCGTCATTACCCTGTTAAACAGTACGGATACG
GATGCCCAGAGCTTCACCGTGAACATTGATAATGTCATTGACTCTGTGATCTGTAGCTCCTTGCTCGCAT
CCATTTGCAGCCTGCTTTCCATTGCGGTGGACAGGTATTTCACTATCTTTTACGCGCTCCAGTACCATAA
CATCATGACGGTTAGGCGGGTCGGGATCATCATAAGTTGTATCTGGGCAGCTTGCACTGTGTCAGGCGTC
CTCTTCATCATTTACTCGGACAGCAGCGCTGTCATCATCTGCCTCATTTCCATGTTCTTCACTATGCTAG
TTCTCATGGCCTCTCTCTATGTCCACATGTTCCTGATGGCGAGGCTTCACATTAAGAGGATTGCTGTCCT
CCCAGGCACAGGGACCATCCGCCAGGGTACCAACATGAAGGGGGCGATTACCTTGACCATCCTGATTGGA
GTCTTTGTTGTCTGCTGGGCCCCGTTCTTTCTCCATTTACTGTTCTACATCTCTTGCCCTCAGAATCCAT
ACTGCGTGTGCTTCATGTCTCATTTTAATTTGTATCTCATACTGATCATGTGTAACGCCGTCATCGACCC
TCTCATTTATGCCCTCCGGAGTCAAGAACTGAGGAAAACTTTCAAAGAGATCATCTGTTTCTATCCTCTG
GGAGGCATCTGTGAGTTGTCTAGCAGGTATTAATGTGGCGCGCCTTAATTAAGAATTCCGCCTCCCCCCC
CCCTAACGTTACTGGCCGAAGCCGCTTGGAATAAGGCCGGTGTGCGTTTGTCTATATGTTATTTTCCACC
ATATTGCCGTCTTTTGGCAATGTGAGGGCCCGGAAACCTGGCCCTGTCTTCTTGACGAGCATTCCTAGGG
GTCTTTCCCCTCTCGCCAAAGGAATGCAAGGTCTGTTGAATGTCGTGAAGGAAGCAGTTCCTCTGGAAGC
TTCTTGAAGACAAACAACGTCTGTAGCGACCCTTTGCAGGCAGCGGAACCCCCCACCTGGCGACAGGTGC
CTCTGCGGCCAAAAGCCACGTGTATAAGATACACCTGCAAAGGCGGCACAACCCCAGTGCCACGTTGTGA
GTTGGATAGTTGTGGAAAGAGTCAAATGGCTCTCCTAAGCGTATTCAACAAGGGGCTGAAGGATGCCCAG
AAGGTACCCCATTGTATGGGATCTGATCTGGGGCCTCGGTGCACATGCTTTACATGTGTTTAGTCGAGGT
TAAAAAAACGTCTAGGCCCCCCGAACCACGGGGACGTGGTTTTCCTTTGAAAAACACGATGATAATATGG
CCACAACCATGGCTGAGCCCCGCCAGGAGTTCGACGTGATGGAAGATCATGCTCAGGGGGACTACACCCT
GCAAGACCAGGAGGGTGACATGGACCCCGGCCTGAAAGAGTCTCCCCTGCAGACCCCGGCCGATGATGGA
TCTGAGGAACCAGGCTCTGAAACCTCTGATGCTAAGAGCACTCCGACGGCGGAAGATGCGACAGCACCCT
TAGTGGATGAGGGAGCCCCCGGTGAGCAGGCGGCCGCTCAGGCCCCCGCGGAGATCCCAGAAGGAACCGC
AGCTGAAGAAGCAGGCATTGGCGACACGTCCAACCTGGAAGACCAAGCTGCCGGACACGTGACCCAAGCT
CGCATGGTCAGTAAAGGCAAAGATGGGACTGGACCCGATGACAAAAAAACCAAGGGGGCGGATGGTAAGC
CTGGAACGAAGATTGCCACACCCCGGGGAGCAGCCCCTCCAGGCCAGAAAGGCCAGGCCAACGCCACCCG
GATTCCAGCAAAAACCACTCCCACCCCGAAGACCTCGCCAGGTGAATCTGGGAAATCCGGGGACCGCAGC
GGCTACAGCAGCCCCGGCTCCCCAGGCACTCCGGGCAGCCGCTCCCGCACACCCTCCCTGCCGACCCCGC
CCACCCGGGAGCCCAAGAAGGTGGCGGTGGTCCGCACTCCCCCCAAGTCGCCGTCTGCAGCCAAGAGCCG
CCTGCAGGCCGCTCCCGGGCCCATGCCAGACCTGAAGAACGTCAAGTCCAAAATCGGCTCCACGGAAAAC
CTGAAGCACCAGCCAGGAGGTGGCAAGGTGCAGATAATT
[153 nt withheld, positions 9140-9292]
CATAAGCCAGGAGGTGGCCAAGTGGAAGTGAAATCTGAGAAGCTGGACTTCAAGGATAGAGTCCAGTCGA
AGATTGGGTCCCTGGACAACATCACACACGTCCCTGGCGGAGGGAATAAAAAGATCGAAACCCACAAGCT
GACCTTCCGCGAGAACGCCAAAGCCAAGACCGACCACGGGGCGGAGATCGTGTCCGGGGATCCACCGGTC
GCCACCATGGTGAGCAAGGGCGAGGAGCTGTTCACCGGGGTGGTGCCCATCCTGGTCGAGCTGGACGGCG
ACGTAAACGGCCACAAGTTCAGCGTGTCCGGCGAGGGCGAGGGCGATGCCACCTACGGCAAGCTGACCCT
GAAGTTCATCTGCACCACCGGCAAGCTGCCCGTGCCCTGGCCCACCCTCGTGACCACCCTGACCTACGGC
GTGCAGTGCTTCAGCCGCTACCCCGACCACATGAAGCAGCACGACTTCTTCAAGTCCGCCATGCCCGAAG
GCTACGTCCAGGAGCGCACCATCTTCTTCAAGGACGACGGCAACTACAAGACCCGCGCCGAGGTGAAGTT
CGAGGGCGACACCCTGGTGAACCGCATCGAGCTGAAGGGCATCGACTTCAAGGAGGACGGCAACATCCTG
GGGCACAAGCTGGAGTACAACTACAACAGCCACAACGTCTATATCATGGCCGACAAGCAGAAGAACGGCA
TCAAGGTGAACTTCAAGATCCGCCACAACATCGAGGACGGCAGCGTGCAGCTCGCCGACCACTACCAGCA
GAACACCCCCATCGGCGACGGCCCCGTGCTGCTGCCCGACAACCACTACCTGAGCACCCAGTCCGCCCTG
AGCAAAGACCCCAACGAGAAGCGCGATCACATGGTCCTGCTGGAGTTCGTGACCGCCGCCGGGATCACTC
TCGGCATGGACGAGCTGTACAAGTAAAGCGGCCGCGACTCTAGAGATTCGAGATCTAGATATCGATGAAT
TCATAACTTCGTATAATGTATGCTATACGAAGTTATGGATCTGTCGATCGACGGATCGATCCGAACAAAC
GACCCAACACCCGTGCGTTTTATTCTGTCTTTTTATTGCCGATCCCCTCAGAAGAACTCGTCAAGAAGGC
GATAGAAGGCGATGCGCTGCGAATCGGGAGCGGCGATACCGTAAAGCACGAGGAAGCGGTCAGCCCATTC
GCCGCCAAGCTCTTCAGCAATATCACGGGTAGCCAACGCTATGTCCTGATAGCGGTCCGCCACACCCAGC
CGGCCACAGTCGATGAATCCAGAAAAGCGGCCATTTTCCACCATGATATTCGGCAAGCAGGCATCGCCAT
GGGTCACGACGAGATCCTCGCCGTCGGGCATGCGCGCCTTGAGCCTGGCGAACAGTTCGGCTGGCGCGAG
CCCCTGATGCTCTTCGTCCAGATCATCCTGATCGACAAGACCGGCTTCCATCCGAGTACGTGCTCGCTCG
ATGCGATGTTTCGCTTGGTGGTCGAATGGGCAGGTAGCCGGATCAAGCGTATGCAGCCGCCGCATTGCAT
CAGCCATGATGGATACTTTCTCGGCAGGAGCAAGGTGAGATGACAGGAGATCCTGCCCCGGCACTTCGCC
CAATAGCAGCCAGTCCCTTCCCGCTTCAGTGACAACGTCGAGCACAGCTGCGCAAGGAACGCCCGTCGTG
GCCAGCCACGATAGCCGCGCTGCCTCGTCCTGCAGTTCATTCAGGGCACCGGACAGGTCGGTCTTGACAA
AAAGAACCGGGCGCCCCTGCGCTGACAGCCGGAACACGGCGGCATCAGAGCAGCCGATTGTCTGTTGTGC
CCAGTCATAGCCGAATAGCCTCTCCACCCAAGCGGCCGGAGAACCTGCGTGCAATCCATCTTGTTCAATG
GCCGATCCCATATTGGCTGCACGGATCCTGAACGGCAGAGGTTACGGCAGTTTGTCTCTCCCCCTTCCGG
GAGCCACCTTCTTCTCCAACCGTCCCGGTCGCGCTCTCGGCGCTTCTGAGGAGAGAACTGGCTGAGTGAC
GCCCTTTATAGATTCGCCCTTGTGTCCCGCCCCTTCCTTTCCCGCCCTCCCTTGCGCTACGGGGCCGCCC
GCACCGGCCTACACGGAGCGCGCGCGGCGGAGTTGTTGACGCTAGGGCTCCGGCTCCCTGGTTGGGTGTT
CTTTCTGACGCGACAGGAGGAGGAGAATGTTCCTGGTCCTGTCGTCCTCCTTTCGGGTTTCCCGTGCACT
CAAACCGAGGACTTACAGAACGGAGGATAAAGTTAGGCCATTTTTACTCAGCTTCGGAGTTCAGGCTCAT
TTTCAGCTAAAGTCTCTCATTAGTATCCCCCCACACACATCGGGAAAATGGTTTGTCCTACGCATCGGTA
ATGAAGGCGGGGCCCTTCGGGTCCTCCGGAGCGGGTTCCGGGGGTGGGGGGAAGGAGGGAGGGACGGGAC
GGGCCTCGTTCATGAATATTCAGTTCACCGCTGAATATGCATAAGGCAGGCAAGATGGCGCGTCCAATCA
ATTGGAAGTAGCCGTTATTAGTGGAGAGGCCCCAGGACGTTGGGGCACCGCCTGTGCTCTAGTAGCTTTA
CGGAGCCCTGGCGCTCGATGTTCAGCCCAAGCTTTCGCGAGCTCGACCGAACAAACGACCCAACACCCGT
GCGTTTTATTCTGTCTTTTTATTGCCGCTCAGCTTTACAGTGACAATGACGGCTGGCGACTGAATATTAG
TGCTTACAGACAGCACTACATATTTTCCGTCGATGTTGAAATCCTTTCTCATATGTCACCATAAATATCA
AATAATTATAGCAATCATTTACGCGTTAATGGCTAATCGCCATCTTCCAGCAGGCGCACCATTGCCCCTG
TTTCACTATCCAGGTTACGGATATAGTTCATGACAATATTTACATTGGTCCAGCCACCAGCTTGCATGAT
CTCCGGTATTGAAACTCCAGCGCGGGCCATATCTCGCGCGGCTCCGACACGGGCACTGTGTCCAGACCAG
GCCAGGTATCTCTGACCAGAGTCATCCTAAAATACACAAACAATTAGAATCAGTAGTTTAACACATTATA
CACTTAAAAATTTTATATTTACCTTAGCGCCGTAAATCAATCGATGAGTTGCTTCAAAAATCCCTTCCAG
GGCGCGAGTTGATAGCTGGCTGGTGGCAGATGGCGCGGCAACACCATTTTTTCTGACCCGGCAAAACAGG
TAGTTATTCGGATCATCAGCTACACCAGAGACGGAAATCCATCGCTCGACCAGTTTAGTTACCCCCAGGC
TAAGTGCCTTCTCTACACCTGCGGTGCTAACCAGCGTTTTCGTTCTGCCAATATGGATTAACATTCTCCC
ACCGTCAGTACGTGAGATATCTTTAACCCTGATCCTGGCAATTTCGGCTATACGTAACAGGGTGTTATAA
GCAATCCCCAGAAATGCCAGATTACGTATATCCTGGCAGCGATCGCTATTTTCCATGAGTGAACGAACCT
GGTCGAAATCAGTGCGTTCGAACGCTAGAGCCTGTTTTGCACGTTCACCGGCATCAACGTTTTCTTTTCG
GATCCGCCGCATAACCAGTGAAACAGCATTGCTGTCACTTGGTCGTGGCAGCCCGGACCGACGATGAAGC
ATGTTTAGCTGGCCCAAATGTTGCTGGATAGTTTTTACTGCCAGACCGCGCGCCTGAAGATATAGAAGAT
AATCGCGAACATCTTCAGGTTCTGCGGGAAACCATTTCCGGTTATTCAACTTGCACCATGCCGCCCACGA
CCGGCAAACGGACAGAAGCATTTTCCAGGTATGCTCAGAAAACGCCTGGCGATCCCTGAACATGTCCATC
AGGTTCTTGCGAACCTCATCACTCGTTGCATCGACCGGTAATGCAGGCAAATTTTGGTGTACGGTCAGTA
AATTGGACACCTTCCTCTTCTTCTTGGGCATGGCCGCAGGAAAGCAGAGCCCTGAAGCTCCCATCACCGG
CCAATAAGAGCCAAGCCTGCAGTGTGACCTCATAGAGCAATGTGCCAGCCAGCCTGACCCCAAGGGCCCT
CAGGCTTGGGCACACTGTCTCTAGGACCCTGAGAGAAAGACATACCCATTTCTGCTTAGGGCCCTGAGGA
TGAGCCCAGGGGTGGCTTGGCACTGAAGCAAAGGACACTGGGGCTCAGCTGGCAGCAAAGTGACCAGGAT
GCTGAGGCTTTGACCCAGAAGCCAGAGGCCAGAGGCCAGGACTTCTCTTGGTCCCAGTCCACCCTCACTC
AGAGCTTTACCAATGCCCTCTGGATAGTTGTCGGGTAACGGTGGACGCCACTGATTCTCTGGCCAGCCTA
GGACTTCGCCATTCCGCTGATTCTGCTCTTCCAGCCACTGGCTGACCGGTTGGAAGTACTCCAGCAGTGC
CTTGGCATCCAGGGCATCTGAGCCTACCAGGTCCTTCAGTACCTCCTGCCAGGGCCTGGAGCAGCCAGCC
TGCAACACCTGCCTGCCAAGCAGAGTGACCACTGTGGGCACAGGGGACACAGGGTGGGGCCCACAACAGC
ACCATTGTCCACTTGTCCCTCACTAGTAAAAGAACTCTAGGGTTGCGGGGGGTGGGGGAGGTCTCTGTGA
GGCTGGTAAGGGATATTTGCCTGGCCCATGGAGATCCATAACTTCGTATAATGTATGCTATACGAAGTTA
TAAGCTTTCGCGAGCTCGAATCGGATCCGAATTCTTAATTAAGGTACCGGCGCGCCTTTAATTAAAAATG
CTGATCTTTCTTCATGTAAAAGTAAGTGGTTATGCACACCTGTATGATAACCTCTGCAAGCTCACCCAAC
TCTGAACAGGAAACAGGAATCATTGCTCTCCATTGTTGGGCTCAAGGCCAATCTCCTTGTCCTCATTCTC
ATCTTCTCTACCATTGGTTCTATTTATAATTACTCGATTTTAAGATAATTTTTATATTATTGGGTCTCTG
TCCTCTATATGAGGCCAATGGTAAGCAATTTTATAATTTTTACTATTAATATTTCATCTATTATATAATG
TATTTGATCATATCCACCCCACCCTCTTCTTCTCTTTCATTATCACCCCCTATATATCTACCTCCCATTT
TCATGTCCTCTTTTTTTTTTAATAACCAACTGCATCCAATTAATACTGTTTATATTCACATTAGTGTCTG
GCCATGCATGGGAGCATGGGTAACCTACTAGCAAATCTCACACAAATTCATTTAATTAGTGGAATCTAAA
TTACTTCTAGGGTACTAGTTGCAAGTGATTCTGAGAAATGCAGTTTCCAGCTTGTTGACACTAAATAGAA
TGTGTATTAAAGGGTTAGTAGGACAGTCTCACTTAAATAGCTTTTTACTCATTTTCTTCTGACCTTTCCC
CAACAAAAGAAGAAATTGCTACCACTGTTGATATGCTCTAATTAGAACTAAAGGTAGGAAACTATCTCAG
AGGGAGACCTCTCGATGCAACAACAACAACAACAACAACAAAAAGGCAAAAGTGTAATTCTGAGTTAGAA
TACATGCCTGAAGAGGGTGAGGCACTGAATTTGACGTGATGTAATCAGTTTCACAATTTACTTATATTGG
TTTTAAATATTGTAATCTGCAAAGTGGGCAAAACCAGGGAAAGATAATTCTGTGTTCCAGACAAGACAGA
ACAATCAGATCCAAATCTGTAGAGCAGGTTATTTCCACAGAAACATAGTGCTTCTCAGTTCAAGCTGCTC
GCCCAAATAAAGCTCTGGAGAGGCGACTTGTGAAGCATGGAACACCTCACTAGACTGCCCATGGATTTTA
GCCCAAGAAAAGTCTTTGTCACCAGAGCTAGGACATTTAGTTTTATTTCCTGGTTAGTCATGAATTTTCC
CTCTTAAACTTTACCTTTTCATAGAGTTGACTCCACTATACTTAGAACCACAAACTCTCACTGTCAACAA
CAGCATCCTCATTGTGAATACCTTCCATGGAAAGACCAGAAGTCTTTTCTCTTTAGCCTTGACTTTACTT
CAGTTTATTACAAGCACAAATGTATTTTTTTCATTATTTGGAATTGATCAATTTGATGGCATTGTGCAAA
TTGCTTTACCAATTGGATGAATTTTCTCAAAAGTGTAGTTTTTAAAGAGAAGTTTATTTTGAAGATCTTT
ATGAAACTGCCTATAATAGAGAGGAGCTGTGGCAGACTAAACACCAAAAATCTTTCCTCTGCCTTTGTGC
TAAAACTGTTGTTTCTAACACACGCACACAAAAATCTCCAACAGTAGGCGTACATAATCTGGCATACATC
ACTGCTCTTAAAAACTTTTTAAACTGCCGGGCAGTGGTGGTGCATGTCTTTAATCCCAGCATTTGGGAAG
CAGAGGCAGGCAAATTTCTGAGTTCAAAGCCAGCCTGGTCTACAGAGAGAGTTCCAGAACAGCCCAGGTT
ATACAACGAAACCCTGTCTCAAATAAATAAATAAATAAATAAATAAATAAATAACCTTTTAAACTAATGT
TAGTATCTTCATGATCTCAAACTGATTTAGGAAAATAACGTGTCCTTCTTTAGTGTTTGGTATAGAGAGT
ATAGGCTCTTCACTAAATATTTACAGGAATCCTTTGTGAATAACTTCAAAGTATACAAGGCCATTCCTAA
ATTTATAAGCTTGCACTATAGATTTTTGTTGAACTGTAGTCACACATCTTGTGGTTTTCAAAAATAGTAT
ATCTAACTTATGAAATGTATTATTAGCCCTTTTCTTCTTTTCCCCTTCTTTTCTCATGACTGAAGGTATG
AAGCCAGTTCAATGATGTGTTCATCTGTGTACTAAATACTGATAGTGTTTGTGTGCACAAAGGCTAAAAA
GGCAAAAATTTTTGGAAGAAGAGTTTGCTCTACCTGAAACCTGTAAAATACAGTCTTTAAATGACTATGT
AACAGTGAAAGGTTCTTTTGTACTAAGCACTTAGAAGGTGAGTGACAACAATGTAGGAGAAAACTAATTT
AAGGTCATTTCCAGTCCTTCCTCTTAGCCACTCAAGAGTACAACTGTCCATCACTCCTAAAATGTCCACC
CTCTTGAACATCTGTGAAATTCCCTTTTTCCCTTAATTACCTTCTAAATAGTCTCAATTCCTCACATATA
CCTTCTATTTTATTTTTTGCTTCTGGTCTTCACTAGGACACTGTGTCTGACAGTTTGGCCTTGCCCACCA
CATTCACATAGCTGTCGAGTAATGGCTCCACATCACCCAAGCCTTCCCCAGCATCTCCACTGTCAACAAG
CTGATGCCTTTTATGGACATGTTAAGGGAAACTTTCAGCAGTGATTTTTTTGTAGGTTTTCATCTAAGGG
TTAGGTCTTATGAAGTTTCCTCAATCTACATTTATCAGCTGATGTCATTACACAGGTCTTGTTGAGGTTG
TCACAATTTTATAGGTGCAGCTTCTTCGTTGCCATATCCAAAGATGCTATCTCATAGCAGGTAGCCGGTT
CCTCTAGCTCTTATAATCTTTCCACCACTCTTCCATGATGATCCCTGAGACTTAAATATAGTGTCTACAT
GTAGTTGCGAATATCTGCCATAGTGTCAGATATGAATCCCCTCCTAGTTAGCAAGCCTTAAGACTTTGAG
GTTGTTGCCATTCCCTAGCTACTGTGAGTAAAGTGGAAATGAACACAGTCAAGCAAGTATCTGTTGAGGA
GAACACCCAGTCCTTTGGCAATATACCAAAGAAGAATACAGCTAGATCCTGTGATAATCCAGTTATAACT
TTCTGTGAATCCTCCACAGTGATTACCATAGAGGCTTCCCTATTTGCAACCCTAGCAACAATCAATAAGT
CTTTTTGCCTTTCTCTGAATCCTAGACATTTGTTTCAGTTGTTTTCTTAATCCTAACCATCTGACTGGAG
TAAGGCAAAATCTAAAAGCAGTTTTAATTTGCATTTTCATAGTTGCAAAGGAAGTTAAACACATTTTTAC
ATATTTGTCAGCCATTTTTATTTCTTCCTCTGAGATCTTTCTCTTCAAATCCAGGGCCTATTAGGGGTGG
GGAGTGGTCAGTTAATGACCTTAATGACTGAGCAAATGGAGTCTTTCTCAGAAAGTCTTTTACTACATCT
CTATCTTAGAGGGGACTGCCTGTGTACTCTTCAAGTGGTTTTAGCATTTAACGTTGCCCATGGAAGTTTT
TGATCCATTTGGAATTTTTGTACCAAATAATAGATGTGGGACTATTTTTATTCTTCTACATGTGGACATC
CAGTTTTACCAGCACAATTTGTTGAAGAGTTTGTCTTTATACCAGTGTATATGTTTAACATTTTTGTCAA
ATATCAGATGGCTAAACTCATGTTTCAGTTTTCTGTTCTGTTACTCTGATTTAAATGCCTGTTGGTTTGG
CCATTTATTTTGCTTTGTTTTGTTGCCAGTACCATGCAATTTTTATTACTATAGCTCTATAACACTGGTT
GAAACTGTGTTCTATCTCTCTAGCATTGTTCTTTCTGCTCAGGATTTCTTTGGTTATCCTTAGTCTCTTA
TGGTTCCATATGGATTTTAGGACAGTTTTATTATTTCTGTGAAGATGTTGTGGAGATTTTTAGTGGGAAT
TAATGTTTAAACGAATTCGATATCAAGCTTATCGATACCGTCGACCTCGAGGGGGGGCCCGGTACCCAAT
TCGCCCTATAGTGAGTCGTATTACAATTCACTGGCCGTCGTTTTACAACGTCGTGACTGGGAAAACCCTG
GCGTTACCCAACTTAATCGCCTTGCAGCACATCCCCCTTTCGCCAGCTGGCGTAATAGCGAAGAGGCCCG
CACCGATCGCCCTTCCCAACAGTTGCGCAGCCTGAATGGCGAATGGG
[124 nt withheld, positions 18160-18283]
C
[91 nt withheld, positions 18285-18375]
A
[49 nt withheld, positions 18377-18425]
CCTTTGACGTTGGAGTCCACGTTCTTT
[37 nt withheld, positions 18453-18489]
ACCCTATCTCGGTCTATTCTTTTGATTTATAAGGGATTTTGCCGATTTCGGCCTATTGGTTAAAAAATGA
GCTGATTTAACAAAAATTTAACGCGAATTTTAACAAAATATTAACGCTTACAATTTAGGTGGCACTTTTC
G
Features (pLannotate 1.2.2; 28 found; start..end, strand, type, name):
     11..115     +  promoter       AmpR promoter: bla
    116..976     +  CDS            AmpR: β-lactamase; bla; confers resistance to ampicillin, carbenicillin, and related antibiotics
   1147..1735    +  rep_origin     ori: high-copy-number ColE1/pMB1/pBR322/pUC origin of replication
   1918..2010    +  CDS            lacI (fragment): lac repressor; lacI; The lac repressor binds to the lac operator to inhibit transcription in E. coli. This inhibition can be relieved by adding lactose or isopropyl-β-D-thiogalactopyranoside (IPTG).
   2023..2044    +  protein_bind   CAP binding site: CAP binding activates transcription in the presence of cAMP. E. coli catabolite activator protein
   2059..2089    +  promoter       lac promoter: promoter for the E. coli lac operon
   2093..2115    +  protein_bind   lac operator (fragment): The lac repressor binds to the lac operator to inhibit transcription in E. coli. This inhibition can be relieved by adding lactose or isopropyl-β-D-thiogalactopyranoside (IPTG). lac repressor encoded by lacI
   2158..2176    +  promoter       T3 promoter: promoter for bacteriophage T3 RNA polymerase
   2189..2212    +  misc_feature   MCS (fragment): pBluescript multiple cloning site
   2219..2237    +  promoter       T3 promoter: promoter for bacteriophage T3 RNA polymerase
   4242..4263    -  CDS            9xHis (fragment): 9xHis affinity tag
   6735..7730    +  CDS            Mc4r: MC4R_MOUSE - Experimental evidence at protein level: Swiss-Prot protein existence level 1. Receptor specific to the heptapeptide core common to adrenocorticotropic hormone and alpha-, beta-, and gamma-MSH. Plays a central role in energy homeostasis and somatic growth. This receptor is mediated by G proteins that stimulate adenylate cyclase (cAMP). From Mus musculus (Mouse).
   7761..8338    +  misc_feature   IRES2: internal ribosome entry site (IRES) of the encephalomyocarditis virus (EMCV)
   8339..9505    +  CDS            MAPT (fragment) (sequence partly withheld): TAU_BOVIN - Also known as TAU. Experimental evidence at protein level: Swiss-Prot protein existence level 1. Promotes microtubule assembly and stability, and might be involved in the establishment and maintenance of neuronal polarity. The C-terminus binds axonal microtubules while the N-terminus binds neural plasma membrane components, suggesting that tau functions as a linker protein between both. Axonal polarity is predetermined by tau localization (in the neuronal cell) in the domain of the cell body defined by the centrosome. The short isoforms allow plasticity of the cytoskeleton whereas
   9509..10228   +  CDS            EGFP: the original enhanced GFP (Yang et al., 1996) mammalian codon-optimized
  10275..10308   -  protein_bind   loxP: Cre-mediated recombination occurs in the 8-bp core sequence (GCATACAT). Cre recombinase
  10335..10383   -  polyA_signal   HSV TK poly(A) signal: herpes simplex virus thymidine kinase polyadenylation signal (Cole and Stacy, 1985)
  10390..11193   -  CDS            NeoR/KanR: aminoglycoside phosphotransferase from Tn5; aph(3')-II (or nptII); confers resistance to neomycin, kanamycin, and G418 (Geneticin®)
  11931..11979   -  polyA_signal   HSV TK poly(A) signal: herpes simplex virus thymidine kinase polyadenylation signal (Cole and Stacy, 1985)
  12125..12330   -  CDS            Cre (fragment): site-specific recombinase Cre is a site-specific recombinase from bacteriophage P1. Recombination occurs at loxP sequences.
  12329..12394   -  intron         small t intron: SV40 (simian virus 40) small t antigen intron
  12394..13221   -  CDS            Cre (fragment): site-specific recombinase Cre is a site-specific recombinase from bacteriophage P1. Recombination occurs at loxP sequences.
  13574..13786   -  CDS            Ace (fragment): ACE_MOUSE - Also known as Dcp1. Experimental evidence at protein level: Swiss-Prot protein existence level 1. Converts angiotensin I to angiotensin II by release of the terminal His-Leu, this results in an increase of the vasoconstrictor activity of angiotensin. Also able to inactivate bradykinin, a potent vasodilator. Has also a glycosidase activity which releases GPI- anchored proteins from the membrane by cleaving the mannose linkage in the GPI moiety. This GPIase activity seems to be crucial for the egg- binding ability of the sperm. From Mus musculus (Mouse).
  13950..13983   -  protein_bind   loxP: Cre-mediated recombination occurs in the 8-bp core sequence (GCATACAT). Cre recombinase
  17915..17968   +  misc_feature   MCS (fragment): pBluescript multiple cloning site
  17977..17995   -  promoter       T7 promoter: promoter for bacteriophage T7 RNA polymerase
  17998..18155   +  CDS            lacZα (fragment): LacZα fragment of β-galactosidase; lacZ fragment
  18160..18588   +  rep_origin     f1 ori (sequence partly withheld): f1 bacteriophage origin of replication; arrow indicates direction of (+) strand synthesis
