[The description below was written by a language model from this plasmid's Addgene catalogue record and pLannotate feature annotations shown in this document.]
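Description:
Mc4r->M71-IRES-tauGFP ACNF TV is a mouse gene-targeting vector of roughly 18.8 kb built on pBluescript II SK. It is designed to modify the M71 (Olfr151) odorant receptor locus by homologous recombination. The bacterial backbone carries a high-copy ColE1/pUC origin, an f1 origin, ampicillin resistance, and the usual lac/T3/T7 elements flanking the cloning site. Selection in mammalian cells relies on a neomycin resistance gene (G418).

The approximately 15.8 kb insert derives from a previously described generic M71 targeting vector. In it, the M71 coding sequence has been replaced by sequence encoding amino acids 1-333 of the mouse melanocortin 4 receptor (Mc4r). The long unannotated stretches on either side of the cassette presumably correspond to the M71 genomic homology arms, although the feature table does not label them. No exogenous promoter is annotated upstream of Mc4r, consistent with expression being driven by the endogenous M71 locus after targeting. Downstream of Mc4r, an EMCV IRES directs translation of tauGFP, a fusion of bovine tau with EGFP. This microtubule-associated reporter labels the axons of expressing neurons from the same bicistronic transcript.

The ACNF cassette follows in reverse orientation, bounded by two loxP sites. It contains an intron-interrupted Cre gene next to a fragment of the Ace gene, consistent with a testis-specific ACE promoter, plus the NeoR marker and HSV TK polyadenylation signals. Such cassettes are self-excising: Cre expressed in the male germline removes the cassette, leaving a single loxP site. According to the associated publication title, the construct was used to test whether non-olfactory G-protein coupled receptors such as Mc4r can act as surrogate odorant receptors in mouse olfactory sensory neurons.
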