Addgene plasmid #105072: Mc4r->M71-IRES-tauGFP ACNF TV
Purpose: Targeting vector: the coding sequence of M71 is replaced by the sequence encoding amino acids 1-333 of Mc4r and an IRES-tauGFP followed by ACNF cassette
Depositing lab: Peter Mombaerts. Depositing organization: Max Planck Research Unit for Neurogenetics. Publication: G-protein coupled receptors Mc4r and Drd1a can serve as surrogate odorant receptors in mouse olfactory sensory neurons. Katidou M, Grosmaitre X, Lin J, Mombaerts P. Mol Cell Neurosci. 2018 Apr;88:138-147. doi: 10.1016/j.mcn.2018.01.010. Epub 2018 Jan 31. PubMed 29407371.
Backbone
  Vector backbone: pBlueScript II SK
  Backbone size w/o insert (bp): 3000
  Total vector size (bp): 18800
  Vector type: Mouse Targeting
  Selectable markers: Neomycin (select with G418)
Growth in bacteria
  Bacterial resistance: Ampicillin, 50 μg/mL
  Growth temperature: 37°C
  Growth strain: NEB Stable
  Copy number: High Copy
Gene/Insert
  Gene/Insert name: Mc4r->M71-IRES-tauGFP-ACNF (alt names: Mc4r; M71; olfr151)
  Species: M. musculus (mouse)
  Insert size (bp): 15800
  Entrez Gene: Mc4r (a.k.a. Mc4-r, Pkcp)
  Cloning method: Unknown
  Sequencing primers: 5′ M13; 3′ M13r
Resource information
  A portion of this plasmid was derived from a plasmid made by: A generic M71 targeting vector, which is described previously, was used.
Terms and licenses: Academic/Nonprofit Terms; Industry Terms: Not Available to Industry
Depositor comments: References: -Feinstein, P., Bozza, T., Rodriguez, I., Vassalli, A., Mombaerts, P., 2004. Axon guidance of mouse olfactory sensory neurons by odorant receptors and the β2 adrenergic receptor. Cell 117, 833–846. -Omura, M., Grosmaitre, X., Ma, M., Mombaerts, P., 2014. The β2-adrenergic receptor as a surrogate odorant receptor in mouse olfactory sensory neurons. Mol. Cell. Neurosci. 58, 1-10.
How to cite: Mc4r->M71-IRES-tauGFP ACNF TV was a gift from Peter Mombaerts (Addgene plasmid # 105072 ; http://n2t.net/addgene:105072 ; RRID:Addgene_105072)
