>Addgene plasmid #105072 | Mc4r->M71-IRES-tauGFP ACNF TV | depositor partial sequence | sequence record 199203 | Sequencing with M13
GGCGATTGGGNANCCGGGCCCCCCCTCGAGGTCGACGGTATCGATAAGCTTGATATCGAATTCGTTTAAA
CATTAATTCCCACTAAAAATCTCCACAACATCTTCACAGAAATAATAAAACTGTCCTAAAATCCATATGG
AACCATAAGAGACTAAGGATAACCAAAGAAATCCTGAGCAGAAAGAACAATGCTAGAGAGATAGAACACA
GTTTCAACCAGTGTTATAGAGCTATAGTAATAAAAATTGCATGGTACTGGCAACAAAACAAAGCAAAATA
AATGGCCAAACCAACAGGCATTTAAATCAGAGTAACAGAACAGAAAACTGAAACATGAGTTTAGCCATCT
GATATTTGACAAAAATGTTAAACATATACACTGGTATAAAGACAAACTCTTCAACAAATTGTGCTGGTAA
AACTGGATGTCCACATGTAGAAGAATAAAAATAGTCCCACATCTATTATTTGGTACAAAAATTCCAAATG
GATCAAAAACTTCCATGGGCAACGTTAAATGCTAAAACCACTTGAAGAGTACACAGGCAGTCCCCTCTAA
GATAGAGATGTAGTAAAAGACTTTCTGAGAAAGACTCCATTTGCTCAGTCATTAAGGTCATTAACTGACC
ACTCCCCACCCCTAATAGGCCCTGGATTTGAAGAGAAAGATCTCAGAGGAAGAAATAAAAATGGCTGACA
AATATGTAAAAATGTGTTTAACTTCCTTTGCAACTATGAAAATGCAAATTAAAACTGCTTTTAGATTTTG
CCTTACTCCAGTCAGATGGTTAGGATTAAGAAAACAACTGANACAAATGTCTAGGATTCAGAGAAAGGCA
NAAAGACTTATTGATTGTTGCTAGGGTTGCAAATAGGGAAGCCTCTATGGTAATCACTGTGGAGGATTCA
CAGAAAGTTATAACTGGATTATCACAGGATCTAGCTGTATTCTTCTTTGGTATATTGCCANAGGACTGGG
TGTTCTCCTCAACAGATACTTGCTTGACTGTGTTCATTTCCACTTTACTCACAGTAGCTAGGGAATGGCA
ACAACCTCAAAGTCTTAAGGCTTGCTAACTAGGAGGGGATTCATATCTGANNCTATGGCAGATNTTCGCA
ACTANNTGTAGANNCTATATTTAAGTCTCAGGGATCATCATGGAANA
