>Addgene plasmid #105072 | Mc4r->M71-IRES-tauGFP ACNF TV | depositor partial sequence | sequence record 199342 | Geneart synthetic fragment: partial M71 promoter and Mc4r coding sequence
AGGCCTCTGAAACCCTAAGGGCTGGTCCTTCTGTCAGCAAGAAGCAACAGTATAGAGAAGATATGTGTGC
CACAGCCAGAATAGCTCAGCAAGTGTCAAATGCAGAAAACCAGCTCTCCAAGCAGGGCAAGAACAGCCAT
TCACAAACTCCTTCTCTCCCACCACACAGGCTTCCCACCCAGACACAATGAACTCCACCCACCACCATGG
CATGTATACTTCCCTCCACCTCTGGAACCGCAGCAGCTACGGGCTGCACGGCAATGCCAGCGAGTCGCTG
GGGAAGGGCCACCCGGACGGAGGATGCTATGAGCAACTTTTTGTTTCCCCCGAGGTGTTTGTGACTCTGG
GTGTCATAAGCCTGTTGGAGAACATTCTAGTGATCGTGGCGATAGCCAAGAACAAGAACCTGCACTCACC
CATGTACTTTTTCATCTGTAGCCTGGCTGTGGCAGATATGCTGGTGAGCGTTTCGAATGGGTCGGAAACC
ATCGTCATTACCCTGTTAAACAGTACGGATACGGATGCCCAGAGCTTCACCGTGAACATTGATAATGTCA
TTGACTCTGTGATCTGTAGCTCCTTGCTCGCATCCATTTGCAGCCTGCTTTCCATTGCGGTGGACAGGTA
TTTCACTATCTTTTACGCGCTCCAGTACCATAACATCATGACGGTTAGGCGGGTCGGGATCATCATAAGT
TGTATCTGGGCAGCTTGCACTGTGTCAGGCGTCCTCTTCATCATTTACTCGGACAGCAGCGCTGTCATCA
TCTGCCTCATTTCCATGTTCTTCACTATGCTAGTTCTCATGGCCTCTCTCTATGTCCACATGTTCCTGAT
GGCGAGGCTTCACATTAAGAGGATTGCTGTCCTCCCAGGCACAGGGACCATCCGCCAGGGTACCAACATG
AAGGGGGCGATTACCTTGACCATCCTGATTGGAGTCTTTGTTGTCTGCTGGGCCCCGTTCTTTCTCCATT
TACTGTTCTACATCTCTTGCCCTCAGAATCCATACTGCGTGTGCTTCATGTCTCATTTTAATTTGTATCT
CATACTGATCATGTGTAACGCCGTCATCGACCCTCTCATTTATGCCCTCCGGAGTCAAGAACTGAGGAAA
ACTTTCAAAGAGATCATCTGTTTCTATCCTCTGGGAGGCATCTGTGAGTTGTCTAGCAGGTATTAA
