>Addgene plasmid #105072 | Mc4r->M71-IRES-tauGFP ACNF TV | depositor partial sequence | sequence record 199465 | Sequencing with M13r
CAAAAGCTGGAGCTCCACCGCGGTGGCGGCCGCGAGCTCAATTAACCCTCACTAAAGGGAGTCGACTCGA
TCAACATGCGGATACTTCATTCCTCCTTAGAATAGGGAACAAAATACCAATGGAAGGAGTTACAGAGACA
AAGTTTGGAGCTAAGACAAAAGGATAGATCATCCAGAGACTACTCCACCCAGGGGTCCATCCCATAATCA
GCCACCAAATGCAGACACTATTGCACATGCCACCAAGATTTTGCTGAAAGGACCCTGATATAGCTGTCTC
TTGTGAGGCTACGCCAGTGCCTGGCAAATACAGAAGTGGATGCTCACAGTCATCTATTGGATGGAACACA
GGGCCCCCAATGAAGGAGCTAGAGAAAGAACCCAAGGAACTGAAGGGGTCTGCAACCCTATAGGTTGAAC
AACAATATAAACTAACCAGTACCCCCAGAGCTCGTGACTCTAGCTGCATATGTAGCAGAGGATGGCCTAG
TCAGCCATCATTGGGAAGAGAGGCCCCTTGATCTTGCAAACTTTATATGCCCCAGTACAGGGCAACTCCA
GGGCCAAGAAGTGGGAGTGGGTGGGTAGGGGAGCAGGGCGGGGGGGGGGGGGTGTATAGGGAACTTTCAG
GATAGCATTTGAAATGTAAATAAAGAAAATATCTAATAAAATTTAAAAAAAAAAAGAAAAGAAAACTGTC
CCAGAAAGAACAATAAAAATATTCTATTAAACTTGCCAGACTTCTCTTTTAAGAAGGCTATAAGGGGGAA
GTGTAGAAAACAGACACAGAGAAACAAGATTAACTGACAATGTATAATAACACTCATGTGTAATGGCACT
GAAAATGATGTTGCAGGTAGTCACTGGGTACCTATAGGAATGAAAATAATGA
